Addgene plasmid #50270: pICSL12006
Depositing lab: Nicola Patron. Depositing organization: Sainsbury Laboratory, Norwich. Publication: A golden gate modular cloning toolbox for plants. Engler C, Youles M, Gruetzner R, Ehnert TM, Werner S, Jones JD, Patron NJ, Marillonnet S. ACS Synth Biol. 2014 Nov 21;3(11):839-43. doi: 10.1021/sb4001504. Epub 2014 Feb 20. PubMed 24933124.
Backbone
  Vector backbone: pICH41295
  Vector type: plant expression
Growth in bacteria
  Bacterial resistance: Spectinomycin, 50 μg/mL
  Growth temperature: 37°C
  Growth strain: DH5alpha
  Copy number: High Copy
Gene/Insert
  Gene/Insert name: promoter + 5'UTR (Cassava Vein Mosaic Virus)
  Mutation: BsaI/BbsI sites removed by point-mutation
  Cloning method: Restriction Enzyme; 5′ cloning site BpiI (destroyed during cloning); 3′ cloning site BpiI (destroyed during cloning)
Terms and licenses: Academic/Nonprofit Terms; Industry Terms: Not Available to Industry
Depositor comments: insert can be released with BsaI
How to cite: pICSL12006 was a gift from Nicola Patron (Addgene plasmid # 50270 ; http://n2t.net/addgene:50270 ; RRID:Addgene_50270)
