[The description below was written by a language model from this plasmid's Addgene catalogue record and pLannotate feature annotations shown in this document.]
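Description:
pICSL12006 is a level 0 promoter module from a plant Golden Gate modular cloning (MoClo) toolbox, built in the pICH41295 acceptor backbone and catalogued as a plant expression part. At about 2.8 kb it is a small, high-copy E. coli plasmid that replicates from a ColE1/pUC-type origin and is selected with spectinomycin through the aadA adenylyltransferase gene. The annotation places an AmpR (bla) promoter upstream of aadA, along with short integrase and gentamicin acetyltransferase fragments. These are most likely remnants of the integron-type cassette from which the resistance marker was derived, not functional genes. The brief lacI fragment is likewise backbone residue.

The payload is the promoter and 5' untranslated region of Cassava vein mosaic virus (CsVMV), a plant pararetrovirus whose promoter is commonly used for strong expression in plants. The automated annotation shows the insert only indirectly, as a roughly 300 nt match to a fragment of a CsVMV protein coding region, which probably reflects overlap between the promoter region and viral coding sequence in the compact viral genome. No promoter feature is called for the insert itself. Internal BsaI and BbsI (BpiI) recognition sites were removed by point mutation so that the part tolerates Type IIS assembly. The fragment was inserted via BpiI sites that were destroyed in the process, and it can be released with BsaI. The plasmid carries no coding sequence, terminator or plant selection marker, so it is not an expression vector in its own right. It serves as a donor part to be combined with coding sequence and terminator modules into plant transcription units, which are then assembled into higher-level multigene constructs.
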