Features (pLannotate 1.2.2; 7 found; start..end, strand, type, name):
    503..552     +  CDS            lacI (fragment): lac repressor; lacI; The lac repressor binds to the lac operator to inhibit transcription in E. coli. This inhibition can be relieved by adding lactose or isopropyl-β-D-thiogalactopyranoside (IPTG).
    560..859     +  CDS            IBMP_CSVMV (fragment): Protein inferred from homology: Swiss-Prot protein existence level 3. Enhances the translation of downstream ORFs on polycistronic mRNAs derived from cassava vein mosaic virus. From Cassava vein mosaic virus (CsVMV).
   1213..1317    +  promoter       AmpR promoter: bla
   1308..1388    -  CDS            int (fragment): INT2_ECOLX - Protein inferred from homology: Swiss-Prot protein existence level 3. Putative integrase believed to be involved in the insertion of antibiotic resistance genes into plasmids and transposons. From Escherichia coli.
   1476..1532    +  CDS            GmR (fragment): gentamycin acetyltransferase; aacC1; confers resistance to gentamycin
   1539..2327    +  CDS            aadA: S3AD_ECOLX - Experimental evidence at protein level: Swiss-Prot protein existence level 1. Mediates bacterial resistance to the antibiotics streptomycin and spectinomycin. From Escherichia coli.
   2501..320     +  rep_origin     ori (across the origin): high-copy-number ColE1/pMB1/pBR322/pUC origin of replication
>Addgene plasmid #50270 | pICSL12006 | addgene full sequence | sequence record 497534 | Addgene NGS Result
GGTTGGACTCAAGACGATAGTTACCGGATAAGGCGCAGCGGTCGGGCTGAACGGGGGGTTCGTGCACACA
GCCCAGCTTGGAGCGAACGACCTACACCGAACTGAGATACCTACAGCGTGAGCTATGAGAAAGCGCCACG
CTTCCCGAAGGGAGAAAGGCGGACAGGTATCCGGTAAGCGGCAGGGTCGGAACAGGAGAGCGCACGAGGG
AGCTTCCAGGGGGAAACGCCTGGTATCTTTATAGTCCTGTCGGGTTTCGCCACCTCTGACTTGAGCGTCG
ATTTTTGTGATGCTCGTCAGGGGGGCGGAGCCTATGGAAAAACGCCAGCAACGCGGCCTTTTTACGGTTC
CTGGCCTTTTGCTGGCCTTTTGCTCACATGTTCTTTCCTGCGTTATCCCCTGATTCTGTGGATAACCGTA
TTACCGCCTTTGAGTGAGCTGATACCGCTCGCCGCAGCCGAACGACCGAGCGCAGCGAGTCAGTGAGCGA
GGAAGCGGAAGAGCGCCCAATACGCAAACCGCCTCTCCCCGCGCGTTGGCCGATTCATTAATCACTCTGT
GGTCTCAGGAGCCAGAAGGTAATTATCCAAGATGTAGCATCAAGAATCCAATGTTTACGGGAAAAACTAT
GGAAGTATTATGTAAGCTCAGCAAGAAGCAGATCAATATGCGGCACATATGCAACCTATGTTCAAAAATG
AAGAATGTACAGATACAAGATCCTATACTGCCAGAATACGAAGAAGAATACGTAGAAATTGAAAAAGAAG
AACCAGGCGAAGAAAAGAATCTTGATGACGTAAGCACTGACGACAACAATGAAAAGAAGAAGATAAGGTC
GGTGATTGTGAAAGAGACATAGAGGACACATGTAAGGTGGAAAATGTAAGGGCGGAAAGTAACCTTATCA
CAAAGGAATCTTATCCCCCACTACTTATCCTTTTATATTTTTCCGTGTCATTTTTGCCCTTGAGTTTTCC
TATATAAGGAACCAAGTTCGGCATTTGTGAAAACAAGAAAAAATTTGGTGTAAGCTATTTTCTTTGAAGT
ACTGAGGATACAACTTCAGAGAAATTTGTAAGTTTGTAATGTGAGACCACGAAGTGGCTCTTCAGTGGAC
GAAAGGGCCTCGTGATACGCCTATTTTTATAGGTTAATGTCATGATAATAATGGTTTCTTAGACGTCAGG
TGGCACTTTTCGGGGAAATGTGCGCGGAACCCCTATTTGTTTATTTTTCTAAATACATTCAAATATGTAT
CCGCTCATGAGACAATAACCCTGATAAATGCTTCAATAATATTGAAAAAGGAAGAGTATGCGCTCACGCA
ACTGGTCCAGAACCTTGACCGAACGCAGCGGTGGTAACGGCGCAGTGGCGGTTTTCATGGCTTGTTATGA
CTGTTTTTTTTTGGGGTACAGTCTATGCCTCGGGCATCCAAGCAGCAAGCGCGTTACGCCGTGGGTCGAT
GTTTGATGTTATGGAGCAGCAACGATGTTACGCAGCAGGGCAGTCGCCCTAAAACAAAGTTAAACATCAT
GAGGGAAGCGGTGATCGCCGAAGTATCGACTCAACTATCAGAGGTAGTTGGCGTCATCGAGCGCCATCTC
GAACCGACGTTGCTGGCCGTACATTTGTACGGCTCCGCAGTGGATGGCGGCCTGAAGCCACACAGCGATA
TTGATTTGCTGGTTACGGTGACCGTAAGGCTTGATGAAACAACGCGGCGAGCTTTGATCAACGACCTTTT
GGAAACTTCGGCTTCCCCTGGAGAGAGCGAGATTCTCCGCGCTGTAGAAGTCACCATTGTTGTGCACGAC
GACATCATTCCGTGGCGTTATCCAGCTAAGCGCGAACTGCAATTTGGAGAATGGCAGCGCAATGACATTC
TTGCAGGTATCTTCGAGCCAGCCACGATCGACATTGATCTGGCTATCTTGCTGACAAAAGCAAGAGAACA
TAGCGTTGCCTTGGTAGGTCCAGCGGCGGAGGAACTCTTTGATCCGGTTCCTGAACAGGATCTATTTGAG
GCGCTAAATGAAACCTTAACGCTATGGAACTCGCCGCCCGACTGGGCTGGCGATGAGCGAAATGTAGTGC
TTACGTTGTCCCGCATTTGGTACAGCGCAGTAACCGGCAAAATCGCGCCGAAGGATGTCGCTGCCGACTG
GGCAATGGAGCGCCTGCCGGCCCAGTATCAGCCCGTCATACTTGAAGCTAGACAGGCTTATCTTGGACAA
GAAGAAGATCGCTTGGCCTCGCGCGCAGATCAGTTGGAAGAATTTGTCCATTACGTAAAAGGCGAGATCA
CCAAGGTAGTCGGCAAATAACTGTCAGACCAAGTTTACTCATATATACTTTAGATTGATTTAAAACTTCA
TTTTTAATTTAAAAGGATCTAGGTGAAGATCCTTTTTGATAATCTCATGACCAAAATCCCTTAACGTGAG
TTTTCGTTCCACTGAGCGTCAGACCCCGTAGAAAAGATCAAAGGATCTTCTTGAGATCCTTTTTTTCTGC
GCGTAATCTGCTGCTTGCAAACAAAAAAACCACCGCTACCAGCGGTGGTTTGTTTGCCGGATCAAGAGCT
ACCAACTCTTTTTCCGAAGGTAACTGGCTTCAGCAGAGCGCAGATACCAAATACTGTTCTTCTAGTGTAG
CCGTAGTTAGGCCACCACTTCAAGAACTCTGTAGCACCGCCTACATACCTCGCTCTGCTAATCCTGTTAC
CAGTGGCTGCTGCCAGTGGCGATAAGTCGTGTCTTACCG
