>Addgene plasmid #50270 | pICSL12006 | addgene partial sequence | sequence record 76425 | ColEterm 5'-agctgataccgctcgccgcagccgaacg-3'
AGCGGAAGAGCGCCCAATACGCAAACCGCCTCTCCCCGCGCGTTGGCCGATTCATTAATCACTCTGTGGT
CTCAGGAGCCAGAAGGTAATTATCCAAGATGTAGCATCAAGAATCCAATGTTTACGGGAAAAACTATGGA
AGTATTATGTAAGCTCAGCAAGAAGCAGATCAATATGCGGCACATATGCAACCTATGTTCAAAAATGAAG
AATGTACAGATACAAGATCCTATACTGCCAGAATACGAAGAAGAATACGTAGAAATTGAAAAAGAAGAAC
CAGGCGAAGAAAAGAATCTTGATGACGTAAGCACTGACGACAACAATGAAAAGAAGAAGATAAGGTCGGT
GATTGTGAAAGAGACATAGAGGACACATGTAAGGTGGAAAATGTAAGGGCGGAAAGTAACCTTATCACAA
AGGAATCTTATCCCCCACTACTTATCCTTTTATATTTTTCCGTGTCATTTTTGCCCTTGAGTTTTCCTAT
ATAAGGAACCAAGTTCGGCATTTGTGAAAACAAGAAAAAATTTGGTGTAAGCTATTTTCTTTGAAGTACT
GAGGATACAACTTCAGAGAAATTTGTAAGTTTGTAATGTGAGACCACGAAGTGGCTCTTCAGTGGACGAA
AGGGCCTCGTGATACGCCTATTTTTATAGGTTAATGTCATGATAATAATGGTTTCTTAGACGTCAGGTGG
CACTTTTCGGGGAAATGTGCGCGGAACCCCTATTTGTTTATTTTTCTAAATACATTCAAATATGTATCCG
CTCATGAGACAATAACCCTGATAAATGCTTCAATAATATTGAAAAAGGAAGAGTATGCGCTCACGCAACT
GGTCCAGAACCTTGACCGAACGCAGCGGTGGTAACGGCGCAGTGGCGGTTTTCATGGCTTGTTATGACTG
TTTTTTTTTGGGGTACAGTCTATGCCTCGGGCATCCAAGCAGCAAGCGCGTTACGCCG
